Addgene plasmid #175501: PB-CT3G-ERP2-MG
Purpose: (Empty Backbone) All-in-one piggyBac transposon destination vector for mCMV+dox-inducible expression of Mega Gate cloned elements (hEF1a-driven rtTA and puromycin resistance)
Depositing lab: George Church. Depositing organization: Harvard Medical School. Publication: An integrated pipeline for mammalian genetic screening. Kramme C, Plesa AM, Wang HH, Wolf B, Smela MP, Guo X, Kohman RE, Chatterjee P, Church GM. Cell Rep Methods. 2021 Sep 27;1(6):100082. doi: 10.1016/j.crmeth.2021.100082. eCollection 2021 Oct 25. PubMed 35474898.
Backbone
  Vector backbone: pUC57
  Backbone size (bp): 6786
  Vector type: Mammalian Expression, Synthetic Biology
  Promoter: TRE3G-mCMV
  Selectable markers: Puromycin
Growth in bacteria
  Bacterial resistance: Ampicillin, 100 μg/mL
  Growth temperature: 37°C
  Growth strain: DH5alpha
  Copy number: High Copy
Gene/Insert
  Cloning method: Gateway Cloning
  Sequencing primers: 5′ M13 FWD; 3′ M13 REV
Terms and licenses: Academic/Nonprofit Terms; Industry Terms: Not Available to Industry
How to cite: PB-CT3G-ERP2-MG was a gift from George Church (Addgene plasmid # 175501 ; http://n2t.net/addgene:175501 ; RRID:Addgene_175501)
