[The description below was written by a language model from this plasmid's Addgene catalogue record and pLannotate feature annotations shown in this document.]
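Description:
PB-CT3G-ERP2-MG is an empty, all-in-one piggyBac transposon destination vector built on a pUC57 backbone for doxycycline-inducible expression of cloned elements in mammalian cells. In bacteria it is maintained through a high-copy ColE1/pUC-type origin and selected with ampicillin via the β-lactamase gene. The annotated remnants of lacZα, lacI, the lac promoter/operator, bom and rop are leftovers of the cloning backbone rather than functional payload.

The inducible cassette consists of a third-generation Tet-responsive promoter (TRE3G operator repeats joined to a minimal CMV promoter) placed upstream of an attR1/attR2 Gateway recombination site pair, followed by a short fragment matching an HA epitope tag and an SV40 polyadenylation signal. Elements are inserted between the attR sites by the Mega Gate variant of Gateway cloning named in the record. The interval between the two sites is short and no ccdB or chloramphenicol cassette is annotated there. On the opposite strand, a human EF-1α core promoter constitutively drives a reverse tetracycline transactivator (annotated as an rtTA3 fragment with VP16-derived minimal activation domains) followed by the puromycin N-acetyltransferase gene (pac) and a second SV40 poly(A) signal. How the two coding regions are linked is not annotated. Stably integrated cells can therefore be selected with puromycin and carry the transactivator needed to switch on the cloned element when doxycycline is added.

The piggyBac terminal repeats implied by the catalogue description were not detected by the automated annotation. The sequenced record is 6,232 nt, whereas the listed backbone size is 6,786 bp, a difference the record does not explain. The vector is intended for transposase-mediated genomic integration of inducible constructs, and the associated publication concerns a mammalian genetic screening pipeline.
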