Features (pLannotate 1.2.2; 23 found; start..end, strand, type, name):
      9..257     +  promoter       TRE3GV promoter (fragment): 3rd-generation Tet-responsive promoter that can be activated by binding of Tet-On® 3G, optimized for retroviral and lentiviral vectors
    264..305     +  promoter       tight TRE promoter (fragment): Tet-responsive promoter PTight, consisting of seven tet operator sequences followed by the minimal CMV promoter
    386..510     +  protein_bind   attR1: mutant version of attR; recombination site for the Gateway® LR reaction LR Clonase™
    631..755     -  protein_bind   attR2: mutant version of attR; recombination site for the Gateway® LR reaction LR Clonase™
    757..785     +  CDS            3xHA (fragment): three tandem HA epitope tags
    905..1039    -  polyA_signal   SV40 poly(A) signal: SV40 polyadenylation signal
   1352..1509    +  CDS            lacZα (fragment): LacZα fragment of β-galactosidase; lacZ fragment
   1515..1614    -  misc_feature   bom (fragment): basis of mobility region from pBR322
   1718..1753    -  CDS            rop (fragment): Rop protein, which maintains plasmids at low copy number; rop
   1849..1953    +  promoter       AmpR promoter: bla
   1954..2814    +  CDS            AmpR: β-lactamase; bla; confers resistance to ampicillin, carbenicillin, and related antibiotics
   2985..3573    +  rep_origin     ori: high-copy-number ColE1/pMB1/pBR322/pUC origin of replication
   3756..3848    +  CDS            lacI (fragment): lac repressor; lacI; The lac repressor binds to the lac operator to inhibit transcription in E. coli. This inhibition can be relieved by adding lactose or isopropyl-β-D-thiogalactopyranoside (IPTG).
   3854..3937    +  CDS            lacI (fragment): lac repressor; lacI; The lac repressor binds to the lac operator to inhibit transcription in E. coli. This inhibition can be relieved by adding lactose or isopropyl-β-D-thiogalactopyranoside (IPTG).
   3950..3971    +  protein_bind   CAP binding site: CAP binding activates transcription in the presence of cAMP. E. coli catabolite activator protein
   3986..4016    +  promoter       lac promoter: promoter for the E. coli lac operon
   4024..4040    +  protein_bind   lac operator: The lac repressor binds to the lac operator to inhibit transcription in E. coli. This inhibition can be relieved by adding lactose or isopropyl-β-D-thiogalactopyranoside (IPTG). lac repressor encoded by lacI
   4328..4409    -  polyA_signal   SV40 poly(A) signal: SV40 polyadenylation signal
   4432..4515    -  CDS            large T antigen (fragment): large T antigen from SV40 (simian virus 40)
   4529..5125    -  CDS            pac: PUAC_STRAD - Protein predicted: Swiss-Prot protein existence level 4. Detoxification of puromycin. From Streptomyces alboniger.
   5198..5308    -  CDS            VP48: 3 tandem repeats of the minimal activation domain of herpes simplex virus VP16 (Cheng et al., 2013)
   5238..5935    -  CDS            rtTA3 (fragment): reverse tetracycline transactivator 3 activates expression from Tet-responsive promoters in the presence of doxycycline
   5988..6199    -  promoter       EF-1α core promoter: core promoter for human elongation factor EF-1α
>Addgene plasmid #175501 | PB-CT3G-ERP2-MG | addgene full sequence | sequence record 344442 | Addgene NGS Result
ATCACCTCGAGTTTACTCCCTATCAGTGATAGAGAACGTATGAAGAGTTTACTCCCTATCAGTGATAGAG
AACGTATGCAGACTTTACTCCCTATCAGTGATAGAGAACGTATAAGGAGTTTACTCCCTATCAGTGATAG
AGAACGTATGACCAGTTTACTCCCTATCAGTGATAGAGAACGTATCTACAGTTTACTCCCTATCAGTGAT
AGAGAACGTATATCCAGTTTACTCCCTATCAGTGATAGAGAACGTATAAGCTTGCCTATATAAGCAGAGC
TCGTTTAGTGAACCGTCAGATCGCCTGGAGACGCCATCCACGCTGTTTTGACCTCCATAGAAGACACCGG
GACCGATCCAGCCTCCGCGGTGGCGGCATCGGTACACAAGTTTGTACAAAAAAGCTGAACGAGAAACGTA
AAATGATATAAATATCAATATATTAAATTAGATTTTGCATAAAAAACAGACTACATAATACTGTAAAACA
CAACATATCCAGTCACTATGGCGACAGAAGAAGTATAGGGATAACAGGGTAATTGTTGTAAGCGCGCTAT
GATGGAGGCTATGCCACTAGAATCTGCGTTCGCTACCTTAGGACCGTTATAGTTAGAAGGAAAGCTCCAT
CATAGTGACTGGATATGTTGTGTTTTACAGTATTATGTAGTCTGTTTTTTATGCAAAATCTAATTTAATA
TATTGATATTTATATCATTTTACGTTTCTCGTTCAGCTTTCTTGTACAAAGTGGTATACCCATACGATGT
TCCAGATTACGCTTAGTAATGAGAAATACTCAGAAGATGTCACTCACCATAGAGAGACCATTAATGGGTC
TCCTAGGCCACTGAGCAAGAACTATGAATGAGATCTTTAGACATATTGCGGCCGCTTTCTCCGCGATCCA
GACATGATAAGATACATTGATGAGTTTGGACAAACCAAAACTAGAATGCAGTGAAAAAAATGCCTTATTT
GTGAAATTTGTGATGCTATTGCCTTATTTGTAACCATTATAAGCTGCAATAAACAAGTTATCTATAACAA
GAAAATATATATATAATAAGTTATCACGTAAGTAGAACATGAAATAACAATATAATTATCGTATGAGTTA
AATCTTAAAAGTCACGTAAAAGATAATCATGCGTCATTTTGACTCACGCGGTCGTTATAGTTCAAAATCA
GTGACACTTACCGCATTGACAAGCACGCCTCACGGGAGCTCCAAGCGGCGACTGAGATGTCCTAAATGCA
CAGCGACGGATTCGCGCTATTTAGAAAGAGAGAGCAATATTTCAAGAATGCATGCGTCAATTTTACGCAG
ACTATCTTTCTAGGGTTAAGAATTCACTGGCCGTCGTTTTACAACGTCGTGACTGGGAAAACCCTGGCGT
TACCCAACTTAATCGCCTTGCAGCACATCCCCCTTTCGCCAGCTGGCGTAATAGCGAAGAGGCCCGCACC
GATCGCCCTTCCCAACAGTTGCGCAGCCTGAATGGCGAATGGCGCCTGATGCGGTATTTTCTCCTTACGC
ATCTGTGCGGTATTTCACACCGCATATGGTGCACTCTCAGTACAATCTGCTCTGATGCCGCATAGTTAAG
CCAGCCCCGACACCCGCCAACACCCGCTGACGCGCCCTGACGGGCTTGTCTGCTCCCGGCATCCGCTTAC
AGACAAGCTGTGACCATGTCTCCGGGAGCTGCATGTGTCAGAGGTTTTCACCGTCATCACCGAAACACGC
GAGTTCGAAAGGGCCTCGTGATACGCCTATTTTTATAGGTTAATGTCATGATAATAATGGTTTCTTAGAC
GTCAGGTGGCACTTTTCGGGGAAATGTGCGCGGAACCCCTATTTGTTTATTTTTCTAAATACATTCAAAT
ATGTATCCGCTCATGAGACAATAACCCTGATAAATGCTTCAATAATATTGAAAAAGGAAGAGTATGAGTA
TTCAACATTTCCGTGTCGCCCTTATTCCCTTTTTTGCGGCATTTTGCCTTCCTGTTTTTGCTCACCCAGA
AACGCTGGTGAAAGTAAAAGATGCTGAAGATCAGTTGGGTGCACGAGTGGGTTACATCGAACTGGATCTC
AACAGCGGTAAGATCCTTGAGAGTTTTCGCCCCGAAGAACGTTTTCCAATGATGAGCACTTTTAAAGTTC
TGCTATGTGGCGCGGTATTATCCCGTATTGACGCCGGGCAAGAGCAACTCGGTCGCCGCATACACTATTC
TCAGAATGACTTGGTTGAGTACTCACCAGTCACAGAAAAGCATCTTACGGATGGCATGACAGTAAGAGAA
TTATGCAGTGCTGCCATAACCATGAGTGATAACACTGCGGCCAACTTACTTCTGACAACGATCGGAGGAC
CGAAGGAGCTAACCGCTTTTTTGCACAACATGGGGGATCATGTAACTCGCCTTGATCGTTGGGAACCGGA
GCTGAATGAAGCCATACCAAACGACGAGCGTGACACCACGATGCCTGTAGCAATGGCAACAACGTTGCGC
AAACTATTAACTGGCGAACTACTTACTCTAGCTTCCCGGCAACAATTAATAGACTGGATGGAGGCGGATA
AAGTTGCAGGACCACTTCTGCGCTCGGCCCTTCCGGCTGGCTGGTTTATTGCTGATAAATCTGGAGCCGG
TGAGCGTGGTTCACGCGGTATCATTGCAGCACTGGGGCCAGATGGTAAGCCCTCCCGTATCGTAGTTATC
TACACGACGGGGAGTCAGGCAACTATGGATGAACGAAATAGACAGATCGCTGAGATAGGTGCCTCACTGA
TTAAGCATTGGTAACTGTCAGACCAAGTTTACTCATATATACTTTAGATTGATTTAAAACTTCATTTTTA
ATTTAAAAGGATCTAGGTGAAGATCCTTTTTGATAATCTCATGACCAAAATCCCTTAACGTGAGTTTTCG
TTCCACTGAGCGTCAGACCCCGTAGAAAAGATCAAAGGATCTTCTTGAGATCCTTTTTTTCTGCGCGTAA
TCTGCTGCTTGCAAACAAAAAAACCACCGCTACCAGCGGTGGTTTGTTTGCCGGATCAAGAGCTACCAAC
TCTTTTTCCGAAGGTAACTGGCTTCAGCAGAGCGCAGATACCAAATACTGTTCTTCTAGTGTAGCCGTAG
TTAGGCCACCACTTCAAGAACTCTGTAGCACCGCCTACATACCTCGCTCTGCTAATCCTGTTACCAGTGG
CTGCTGCCAGTGGCGATAAGTCGTGTCTTACCGGGTTGGACTCAAGACGATAGTTACCGGATAAGGCGCA
GCGGTCGGGCTGAACGGGGGGTTCGTGCACACAGCCCAGCTTGGAGCGAACGACCTACACCGAACTGAGA
TACCTACAGCGTGAGCTATGAGAAAGCGCCACGCTTCCCGAAGGGAGAAAGGCGGACAGGTATCCGGTAA
GCGGCAGGGTCGGAACAGGAGAGCGCACGAGGGAGCTTCCAGGGGGAAACGCCTGGTATCTTTATAGTCC
TGTCGGGTTTCGCCACCTCTGACTTGAGCGTCGATTTTTGTGATGCTCGTCAGGGGGGCGGAGCCTATGG
AAAAACGCCAGCAACGCGGCCTTTTTACGGTTCCTGGCCTTTTGCTGGCCTTTTGCTCACATGTTCTTTC
CTGCGTTATCCCCTGATTCTGTGGATAACCGTATTACCGCCTTTGAGTGAGCTGATACCGCTCGCCGCAG
CCGAACGACCGAGCGCAGCGAGTCAGTGAGCGAGGAAGCGGATGAGCGCCCAATACGCAAACCGCCTCTC
ACCGCGCGTTGGCCGATTCATTAATGCAGCTGGCACGACAGGTTTCCCGACTGGAAAGCGGGCAGTGAGC
GCAACGCAAACCGCCTCTCCCCGCGCGTTGGCCGATTCATTAATGCAGCTGGCACGACAGGTTTCCCGAC
TGGAAAGCGGGCAGTGAGCGCAACGCAATTAATGTGAGTTAGCTCACTCATTAGGCACCCCAGGCTTTAC
ACTTTATGCTTCCGGCTCGTATGTTGTGTGGAATTGTGAGCGGATAACAATTTCACACAGGAAACAGCTA
TGACCATGATTACGCCAAGGTCGACTTAACCCTAGAAAGATAATCATATTGTGACGTACGTTAAAGATAA
TCATGCGTAAAATTGACGCATGTGTTTTATCGGTCTGTATATCGAGGTTTATTTATTAATTTGAATAGAT
ATTAAGTTTTATTATATTTACACTTACATACTAATAATAAATTCAACAAACAATTTATTTATGTTTATTT
ATTTATTAAAAAAAAACAAAAACTCAAAATTTCTTCTATAAAGTAACAAAACTTTTAGCAGTGAAAAAAA
TGCTTTATTTGTGAAATTTGTGATGCTATTGCTTTATTTGTAACCATTATAAGCTGCAATAAACAAGTTA
ACAACAACAATTGCATTCATTTTATGTTTCAGGTTCAGGGGGAGGTGTGGGAGGTTTTTTAAAGCAAGTA
AAACCTCTACAAATGTGGTATGGCTGATTATGATCCTCTGGAGATTCATGCGCCAGGTTTTCTGGTCATG
CACCACGTTCGTGGGCCCTCAGGAACCTCCACGTCAGCGGTAACTGTGAAGCCCAGTCGCTCGTAAAAAG
GAAGATTCCGGGGAGCACTGGTTTCGAGGAACGCCGGCACGCCAGCCCGTTCCGCGGCCTCAACACCAGG
AAGAACGACAGCGCTTCCCAAACCTTTACCTTGGTGATCTGGGCTGACACCGACAGTGGCAAGAAACCAC
GCAGGCTCCTTTGGTCTATGAGGAGCCAGCAAGCCCTCCATTTGCTGTTGTGCCGCCAACCTACTCCCTG
ACAGCTCGGCCATCCGCGGACCTATTTCCGCGAACACTGCGCCGGCTTCGACGCTTTCCGGAGTAGTCCA
GACCGCAACTGCGGCACCATCGTCCGCAACCCAAACTTTACCAATGTCCAGACCCACGCGCGTAAGAAAC
AGCTCTTGCAACTCAGTTACCCTCTCTATGTGTCTGTCCGGATCTACGGTATGGCGGGTCGCTGGATAAT
CTGCAAATGCTGCGGCAAGTGTTCGGACAGCCCGTGGTACATCGTCACGGGTAGCGAGCCTAACAGTGGG
CTTATATTCCGTCATGGGGCCGGGGTTCTCCTCCACGTCGCCGGCCTGCTTCAGCAGGCTGAAGTTGGTG
GCGCCGCTGCCCCCGGGGAGCATGTCAAGGTCAAAATCGTCAAGAGCGTCAGCAGGCAGCATATCAAGGT
CAAAGTCGTCAAGGGCATCGGCTGGGAGCATGTCTAAGTCAAAATCGTCAAGGGCGTCGGTCGGCCCGCC
GCTTTCGCACTTTAGCTGTTTCTCCAGGCCACATATGATTAGTTCCAGGCCGAAAAGGAAGGCAGGTTCG
GCTCCCTGCCGGTCGAACAGCTCAATTGCTTGTTTCAGAAGTGGGGGCATAGAATCGGTGGTAGGTGTCT
CTCTTTCCTCTTTTGCTACTTGATGCTCCTGTTCCTCCAATACGCAGCCCAGTGTAAAGTGGCCCACGGC
GGACAGAGCGTACAGTGCGTTCTCCAGGGAGAAGCCTTGCTGACACAGGAACGCGAGCTGATTTTCCAGG
GTTTCGTACTGTTTCTCTGTTGGGCGGGTGCCGAGATGCACTTTAGCCCCGTCGCGATGTGAGAGGAGAG
CACAGCGGTATGACTTGGCGTTGTTCCGCAGAAAGTCTTGCCATGACTCGCCTTCCAGGGGGCAGGAGTG
GGTATGATGCCTGTCCAGCATCTCGATTGGCAGGGCATCGAGCAGGGCCCGCTTGTTCTTCACGTGCCAG
TACAGGGTAGGCTGCTCAACTCCCAGCTTTTGAGCGAGTTTCCTTGTCGTCAGGCCTTCGATACCGACTC
CATTGAGTAATTCCAGAGCAGAGTTTATGACTTTGCTCTTGTCCAGTCTAGACATCTTATCGTCATCGTC
TTTGTAATCCATGGTGGCGGATCCCGCGTCACGACACCTGTGTTCTGGCGGCAAACCCGTTGCGAAAAAG
AACGTTCACGGCGACTACTGCACTTATATACGGTTCTCCCCCACCCTCGGGAAAAAGGCGGAGCCAGTAC
ACGACATCACTTTCCCAGTTTACCCCGCGCCACCTTCTCTAGGCACCGGTTCAATTGCCGACCCCTCCCC
CCAACTTCTCGGGGACTGTGGGCGATGTGCGCTCTGCCCACTGACGGGCACCGGAGCCACTCGAGTGGAA
TT
